>Addgene plasmid #32361 | pMycVec2 | addgene full sequence | sequence record 488290 | Addgene Long Read Sequencing Result
TTGGCCTGCTCCTTGGTCAAGCAGGTGGCTACGGGTGCGCCGTGAATGTCGACGACATTCCAGGAGAAGG
AATCCGGGGTGGATTGGATATGCCAGGCCGCCGGCGGATTAGCGAAGTGTGCGCGAGCGAGCTCTTCAAA
GACGACAAGGCTCATTGGTGACTGCCCACCTTTTTGGGTTCAAACGTTACGGAAGGTTTCTAACGAAACC
GGGTCGTCTAGACTCTCTTGACAGTAGGGTCGCCGAGAGCGGCTGTCAAGACAGTCTTGACTTTGTTATC
GCTTAAGCGTGAGGTGGCAACCGTGGATGAAAGCGACGCGCTCGCAGAGCTGGTGCGCGCGCACGCAGAC
TTGGAACGCCTCACTGAGGACATCGCGGACGCACGAGAGCGGCGCCGGCAGGCGGCGAGGCGGCTGGTCG
ACAGTGGACACGGGACGACGTGGATCGCAAACCAACTCGGTGTGACGAAGCAGGCCGTGGACGGTTTCCT
GAAGTACAAGGAGCGCAGGGCTCTGTTGCAAAAATCGTGAAGCTTGCATGCCTGCAGGTCGACTCTAGAG
GATCCCCCCTCGAGGTCGACGGTATCGATAAAATAAAAAAGGGGACCTCTAGGGTCCCCAATTAATTAGC
TAAAGCTTGATATCGAATTCCTGCAGCCCGGGGGATCCATTTAAATCAGCTGTTAATTAATCTAGAGTTT
AAACAGTATTAAACGCAAAAAGGCCATCCGTCAGGATGGCCTTCTGCTTAGCTAATCAACTAGTTCTAGC
TGCATTAATGAATCGGCCAACGCGCGGGGAGAGGCGGTTTGCGTATTGGGCGCTCTTCCGCTTCCTCGCT
CACTGACTCGCTGCGCTCGGTCGTTCGGCTGCGGCGAGCGGTATCAGCTCACTCAAAGGCGGTAATACGG
TTATCCACAGAATCAGGGGATAACGCAGGAAAGAACATGTGAGCAAAAGGCCAGCAAAAGGCCAGGAACC
GTAAAAAGGCCGCGTTGCTGGCGTTTTTCCATAGGCTCCGCCCCCCTGACGAGCATCACAAAAATCGACG
CTCAAGTCAGAGGTGGCGAAACCCGACAGGACTATAAAGATACCAGGCGTTTCCCCCTGGAAGCTCCCTC
GTGCGCTCTCCTGTTCCGACCCTGCCGCTTACCGGATACCTGTCCGCCTTTCTCCCTTCGGGAAGCGTGG
CGCTTTCTCATAGCTCACGCTGTAGGTATCTCAGTTCGGTGTAGGTCGTTCGCTCCAAGCTGGGCTGTGT
GCACGAACCCCCCGTTCAGCCCGACCGCTGCGCCTTATCCGGTAACTATCGTCTTGAGTCCAACCCGGTA
AGACACGACTTATCGCCACTGGCAGCAGCCACTGGTAACAGGATTAGCAGAGCGAGGTATGTAGGCGGTG
CTACAGAGTTCTTGAAGTGGTGGCCTAACTACGGCTACACTAGAAGAACAGTATTTGGTATCTGCGCTCT
GCTGAAGCCAGTTACCTTCGGAAAAAGAGTTGGTAGCTCTTGATCCGGCAAACAAACCACCGCTGGTAGC
GGTGGTTTTTTTGTTTGCAAGCAGCAGATTACGCGCAGAAAAAAAGGATCTCAAGAAGATCCTTTGATCT
TTTCTACGGGGTCTGACGCTCAGTGGAACGAAAACTCACGTTAAGGGATTTTGGTCATGAGATTATCAAA
AAGGATCTTCACCTAGATCCTTTTAAATTAAAAATGAAGTTTTAAATCAATCTAAAGTATATATGAGTAA
ACTTGGTCTGACAGTTACCAATGCTTAATCAGTGAGGCACCTATCTCAGCGATCTGTCTATTTCGTTCAT
CCATAGTTGCCTGACTCCCCGACGTGGCCGACCAGCCCGTCATCGTCAACGCCTGATCCGCGGTGCGGAC
AGGCCGTGTCGCGACCGGCCGTGCGGAATTAAGCCGGCCCGTACCCTGTGAATAGAGGTCCGCTGTGACA
CAAGAATCCCTGTTACTTCTCGACCGTATTGATTCGGATGATTCCTACGCGAGCCTGCGGAACGACCAGG
AATTCTGGGAGCCGCTGGCCCGCCGAGCCCTGGAGGAGCTCGGGCTGCCGGTGCCGCCGGTGCTGCGGGT
GCCCGGCGAGAGCACCAACCCCGTACTGGTCGGCGAGCCCGGCCCGGTGATCAAGCTGTTCGGCGAGCAC
TGGTGCGGTCCGGAGAGCCTCGCGTCGGAGTCGGAGGCGTACGCGGTCCTGGCGGACGCCCCGGTGCCGG
TGCCCCGCCTCCTCGGCCGCGGCGAGCTGCGGCCCGGCACCGGAGCCTGGCCGTGGCCCTACCTGGTGAT
GAGCCGGATGACCGGCACCACCTGGCGGTCCGCGATGGACGGCACGACCGACCGGAACGCGCTGCTCGCC
CTGGCCCGCGAACTCGGCCGGGTGCTCGGCCGGCTGCACAGGGTGCCGCTGACCGGGAACACCGTGCTCA
CCCCCCATTCCGAGGTCTTCCCGGAACTGCTGCGGGAACGCCGCGCGGCGACCGTCGAGGACCACCGCGG
GTGGGGCTACCTCTCGCCCCGGCTGCTGGACCGCCTGGAGGACTGGCTGCCGGACGTGGACACGCTGCTG
GCCGGCCGCGAACCCCGGTTCGTCCACGGCGACCTGCACGGGACCAACATCTTCGTGGACCTGGCCGCGA
CCGAGGTCACCGGGATCGTCGACTTCACCGACGTCTATGCGGGAGACTCCCGCTACAGCCTGGTGCAACT
GCATCTCAACGCCTTCCGGGGCGACCGCGAGATCCTGGCCGCGCTGCTCGACGGGGCGCAGTGGAAGCGG
ACCGAGGACTTCGCCCGCGAACTGCTCGCCTTCACCTTCCTGCACGACTTCGAGGTGTTCGAGGAGACCC
CGCTGGATCTCTCCGGCTTCACCGATCCGGAGGAACTGGCGCAGTTCCTCTGGGGGCCGCCGGACACCGC
CCCCGGCGCCTGACGCCCCGGGCCGCCCGGCGCCGCCCCCGGCCCCCGGCGGCCGCCGGGCGGAGCCCCG
CCCGGCGGCCCGGGAGCCCCGGATCCCCTGCCCGGCTGGTCTCATGTTGGTAAACCACCGACACCAAACC
GGGCAACTTTTGGAGGTCTTTTTCGCCCGTGGTCGGATTGTGAACGCGGGTGTATCCGACGTGATCGGAC
AGGTAAGCCATCGCCTCTTCGACGGCACGGTTGGCCGCGTCCTCGACGGCTTTTTGCGTCACATCGTTGC
CGAATGCGCGCAGCAGACTGACACTTTTCGGAACGCTGAAAGTGACGTCGAAACCGTGATTGTCGGTGGC
GCGAAAGGCTCGACCGTGCGCCCCATTCGGAGCGATGCCGTCGTTGAACCAGCGCGTTACTGCCGCGCTG
TCCGCGTCCCCGCCGGCGCACTGCTCCGGTGATAAACCGGTCAGTTCTGCGACCCGTTGGCGATCCCCAG
ACACCAGCCAAACCGGCTGGCGTGTGTCGCGCTCGGAGTAGTACTCACCGAGCCCGCCGTTGCCGTATCG
GGTGTCGCGCGCGGCCCGGCCGGCAGCGGCAGCAGTGTCCTCGTAGTACTTGATCCCCCACGCCTTGAGC
GGGGTCACATTAGCCACCACAGCCGGTCACGCTCCCAACCCCAAGGCCCCGGGGCGGGGGCCTTCCGGTA
GCACACGGACGTGTGCTACCGCCAGTCTTGCACACCTTGTGCCAAAGTGTGAACTCTAAATGCTTGTTAT
CAAGGAAGTAGCTGGGGAACTGGACACTGGATTGGAAGCTGGGAGGCAGGCGAGGGAAGGAGGCGAGGAC
AAAACAGGACAAAACAACAAAGCATCTGATCTGGGAAAAGATGGCAGGCGAGGGAAAACATGCTGATCAA
ACCGAACGATTGTGGAAAGTGAAATCGCTGGCCGCTGGGCGGCTTCGGCGGGCCGACGATGGAGGTCGAG
AACCAAGCATCATCGCAACCGCTAATTGAGCCGAGTGGAAGCGACGAGCCGGTTGCTATTTTTCGACGGG
ATACAGGAGCAAGTGCAGTCGAACCTTCTGAGTTGGCTGGGCATCGAGATAGCTCCGCTCTCGCTAACGA
ACAGCGCTGCGGGCTCATGTAGATCAGCGGGGGCTACGGGCAGTCTGAACCATTGCGTCGAATTGAGCGG
TTTCGGCCGCGACGACGACGGTGCGTTTACAGGCGGCACGACGCACAGCCTCTGCAACGGCCTGACGCGC
TGCGGCGTGACCAGGACCGTCTAAGGCAGCTTGGGCAGTGGCGCGATCGGTCGCATATTCGTCATGTGCT
CGGAACTGGTCGCGCACGCAACGTCGGGCAGCCGCAAGTTCTTCAGCCTCACGCGCTTCGTCGAGTGCGG
CGGGCCGATCCTCCAGACTGTTGTGGCTGGTGTGCCAGGCCAGCATCGTGCCCAACAAAGCGATGGGCCG
CGCCGGCACATCGGGCACCCAGTGACCGGTGCTCAACCAGTCGCGTACCAACGCCGTCAGGTCGGCCGGC
GTCCAACCGGCGGCCGCGGGTGCGGCCAACATCGCCGCCCAGCTGTCGGCGGCATACGTGCGAACCCAGG
GCGGAGCGTGCCGGTCGGCCCGCCACCTGGTGGCCAGCCGGCGGCCGGCCTCGTCAGGTGCTCGGCGGCG
CGCAGCGCCGTGGTGCCGGGCGCTTGCGCCCGCCTGGGTAGTGACCAGTCTCTTCAAAGGTGAGTTTTTA
GTGGTTGCTTGAGACCGTTCCAGGTGGGGTGACAAGCTGTGGACAACTCGGGCGATGTGGGGGTTGCCGT
GCAGTGCCCACACCGACGCCCAGCCGCGGTGGCGATCGCCCATCCGCCACGACGCCATGCGTTCGGTGTA
GGTGCGTTGGCGGCCACGCAGGACCTCGGTGGCCACCCCCAGCAAGCGCAGGCATTCGTGCGCCCGCTGG
ATGGTGCGCTCATCGAAACCGGTGGCCGCTTCGAGCTGCTCGTTGGTCGGCCGACAGTTGCGGCCGGTAT
CCCAGTCGGCGGTCTGCGCCATGGCGGCGGCGATGACGATCAACGTGGTGCGGGCGATGCCGCCGTTGCA
CATGCGCGGCCGCACCATGGCGTAGTGCACGTCGTAAGCCACTGCGACGGTGACGTGCGCCCAGTGCGCG
GGGCCACCGCTCCAGCACGGCACGCCGGCATAGGCGTCGGCGTCGAGCTCCAGGCCGACGAACTCGCTCG
GTGCCGGCATGGCGCGCCCTGCCAGTCGCCGGCCGCGACGGATCGCCAACACCTCAGCGGTGCGGGTGGT
GCGCAGGACACCGCGCCGGCGCACGGTCGGGCTACAGCCGCGGTACGTCGGCGGTGTGGGGGTGAACGGT
CGTCGGCAACGGTCGCCGGCGCCGTTTTGGTCACGGTTTGCACGCAAGATGCGCGGCGTATCTGGTACGT
GCGCAAGGTGTGCGCTACCGTGAGACGAGTCCAGCAAGACACGTCCCTTTCAGGGGCACAGGTGCGGACC
TGAACCGGGCGGCAACCCGGTTCGAACCCTTGTGACAGGGCCTCGCTACGGCGAGGCCTTCGTCATGTCA
GGCGGTCTGCACAGCTATTCAGATGTCACGTGCGTCCGGCGGTCGACCACGACAAGCCAAAAGAAAAGTC
GCCGGACTGTCGGTGTCACATCGCCAGCAGCAGAACCTCCTTGTCGAGTTCGCGGACAAGGTGCGGGAAG
CCCATGTGGCGGCAGATGATGTCACCGAGGTAGGTGGAGCGCTGCATTCCGAGTCGCTGATGGTCGCGCT
CGACGAGCTGAGCGATCGGTAGCGGCAGACGGACTTTCGCGTGCGGTCCGATCGTGTCGTCGGTATCGGC
GGTGGCGGGCTGCGATTCAAACAACAGCTGCTGCGGCAGGTGACGCATCAGATCGGGCCGGCCGTAGTGG
AAACAGACGATGTCGGTCAGCACGGCGGACCGGTCGATGCCGTAGTCAGCCGCGGTCGCGATTGCTGCAT
TGAGCACGGTGACGGGGAGTGTTGCGGTCATGACGGCTCGCTCGCCCAGGGACGGGCGGCCTGCTCGAGT
TGATCCGGTCATACGCGCGATCCTGCCGGTAGCTTTGCCGGAAATCACGAAGCCACGCCGGTGTGCGCGG
CAGATTTCCGGCAATCGCCCCAAATCGCCCTACCGTCAGGCTGAGATGCTCGTGTTCAGGCTGAACCGCA
CGTGGCCGTGTCTGAAAGAAGATCGCGCAGGAATGCAGCGAGATCGGTGGTCGCCGCGATCGATCTGTGG
TCAAGAAAATCAAGATCCTTGGCACGGTAGGTGTGGAAGTAGTCGCCATGGAGCAGGTATTGGCCGTCGG
CGAGAAGCGCTGCGTCCCAAATCCGATCGTCGTCGGCACTCTGGTCGAGAAAGCGCACCGGGCGGAGTGC
GCTTGCAGAACGGAACTGTTCGGCGGCTCTACTGAAGGATTCGACGATGTCGGCGATGATGAGCCGTTCC
GCACAAGTGAGAGCTCTGCCTCGACCGTAACCCAGGTACCAGTCGGTTCGTTGGTACCACTGAGCGGCGG
CGAACCCGGAGTGGCGTGACTCG
Features (pLannotate 1.2.2; 8 found; start..end, strand, type, name):
    530..567     -  misc_feature   MCS (fragment): pUC18/19 multiple cloning site
    564..591     -  misc_feature   MCS (fragment): pBluescript multiple cloning site
    633..669     -  misc_feature   MCS (fragment): pBluescript multiple cloning site
    718..745     -  terminator     rrnB T2 terminator: transcription terminator T2 from the E. coli rrnB gene
    768..823     -  CDS            lacI (fragment): lac repressor; lacI; The lac repressor binds to the lac operator to inhibit transcription in E. coli. This inhibition can be relieved by adding lactose or isopropyl-β-D-thiogalactopyranoside (IPTG).
   1006..1594    -  rep_origin     ori: high-copy-number ColE1/pMB1/pBR322/pUC origin of replication
   1766..1846    -  CDS            bla(M) (fragment): β-lactamase lacking the signal sequence; bla(M); allows cytosolic expression of β-lactamase
   1958..2950    +  CDS            hyg: KHYB_STRHY - Experimental evidence at protein level: Swiss-Prot protein existence level 1. The aminoglycoside phosphotransferases achieve inactivation of their antibiotic substrates by phosphorylation. From Streptomyces hygroscopicus.
