[The description below was written by a language model from this plasmid's Addgene catalogue record and pLannotate feature annotations shown in this document.]
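Description:
pMycVec2 is an E. coli–mycobacteria shuttle vector of about 6.5 kb, built on the pMS2 backbone and catalogued as a bacterial expression plasmid. In E. coli it replicates from a high-copy ColE1/pUC-type origin. Selection is by hygromycin, conferred by the hygromycin B phosphotransferase gene from Streptomyces hygroscopicus, a marker that works in both E. coli and mycobacteria. The recorded insert is the pJAZ38 origin of replication, introduced by restriction cloning at an ApaI site that was destroyed in the process. The automated annotation does not label this origin. It presumably lies in the large unannotated portion of the sequence downstream of the hygromycin gene, although the record does not give its coordinates.

According to the depositor comments, the pJAZ38 origin maintains the plasmid at low copy number in mycobacteria (possibly a single copy) and allows it to co-replicate with plasmids derived from pAL5000, the replicon used in most common mycobacterial vectors. This compatibility is what the vector is for: two plasmids can be kept in one mycobacterial cell, so two genes can be expressed together. The associated publication used this arrangement in Mycobacterium smegmatis to co-express fluorescent proteins and measure energy transfer between them.

The other annotated features are fragments of pUC- and pBluescript-type multiple cloning sites, which provide sites for inserting a gene of interest, and an adjacent rrnB T2 transcription terminator. Short remnants of lacI and β-lactamase coding sequences are also present and appear to be non-functional leftovers from earlier cloning steps. No promoter or expressed payload gene is annotated, so the plasmid looks like an empty vector awaiting an expression cassette.
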