Addgene plasmid #32361: pMycVec2
Depositing lab: Michael Niederweis. Depositing organization: Friedrich-Alexander-Universitaet Erlangen-Nuremberg. Publication: Energy transfer between fluorescent proteins using a co-expression system in Mycobacterium smegmatis. Kaps I, Ehrt S, Seeber S, Schnappinger D, Martin C, Riley LW, Niederweis M. Gene. 2001 Oct 31;278(1-2):115-24. 10.1016/S0378-1119(01)00712-0 PubMed 11707328.
Backbone
  Vector backbone: pMS2
  Vector type: Bacterial Expression
Growth in bacteria
  Bacterial resistance: Hygromycin, 200 μg/mL
  Growth temperature: 37°C
  Growth strain: DH5alpha
  Copy number: High Copy
Gene/Insert
  Gene/Insert name: pJAZ38 ori
  Cloning method: Restriction Enzyme; 5′ cloning site Apa I (destroyed during cloning); 3′ cloning site Apa I (destroyed during cloning)
  Sequencing primers: 5′ ColE1
Terms and licenses: Academic/Nonprofit Terms; Industry Terms: Not Available to Industry
Depositor comments: This is a low copy number (one?) plasmid that co-replicates with pAL5000-derived plasmids in mycobacteria.
How to cite: pMycVec2 was a gift from Michael Niederweis (Addgene plasmid # 32361 ; http://n2t.net/addgene:32361 ; RRID:Addgene_32361)
