>Addgene plasmid #32361 | pMycVec2 | addgene partial sequence | sequence record 38748 | pBR322ori-F 5'-GGGAAACGCCTGGTATCTTT-3'
CTGANTTGAGCGTCGATTTTTGTGATGCTCGTCAGGGGGGCGGAGCCTATGGAAAAACGCCAGCAACGCG
GCCTTTTTACGGTTCCTGGCCTTTTGCTGGCCTTTTGCTCACATGTTCTTTCCTGCGTTATCCCCTGATT
CTGTGGATAACCGTATTACCGCCTTTGAGTGAGCTGATACCGCTCGCCGCAGCCGAACGACCGAGCGCAG
CGAGTCAGTGAGCGAGGAAGCGGAAGAGCGCCCAATACGCAAACCGCCTCTCCCCGCGCGTTGGCCGATT
CA
