>Addgene plasmid #32361 | pMycVec2 | addgene partial sequence | sequence record 39375 | ColE2 5'-CCGCAGCCGAACGACCGAGC-3'
CGCCCAATACGCAAACCGCCTCTCCCCGCGCGTTGGCCGATTCATTAATGCCGCTAGAACTAGTTGATTA
GCTAAGCAGAAGGCCATCCTGACGGATGGCCTTTTTGCGTTTAATACTGTTTAAACTCTAGATTAATTAA
CAGCTGATTTAAATGGATCCCCCGGGCTGCAGGAATTCGATATCAAGCTTTAGCTAATTAATTGGGGACC
CTAGAGGTCCCCTTTTTTATTTTATCGATACCGTCGACCTCGAGGGGGGATCCTCTAGAGTCGACCTGCA
GGCATGCAAGCTTCACGATTTTTGCAACAGAGCCCTGCGCTCCTTGTACTTCAGGAAACCGTCCACGGCC
TGCTTCGTCACACCGAGTTGGTTTGCGATCCACGTCGTCCCGTGTCCACTGTCGACCAGCCGCCTCGCCG
CCTGCCGGCGCCGCTCTCGTGCGTCCGCGATGTCCTCAGTGAGGCGTTCCAAGTCTGCGTGCGCGCGCAC
CAGCTCTGCGAGCGCGTCGCTTTCATCCACGGTTGCCACCTCACGCTTAAGCGATAACAAAGTCAAGACT
GTCTTGACAGCCGCTCTCGGCGACCCTACTGTCAAGAGAGTCTAGACGACCCGGTTTCGT
