>Addgene plasmid #32361 | pMycVec2 | addgene partial sequence | sequence record 39873 | pJaz38-F 5'-CTACCGCCAGTCTTGCACAC-3'
AAGTAGCTGGGGAANTGGACACTGGATTGGAAGCTGGGAGGCANGCGAGGGAAGGAGGCGAGGACAAAAC
AGGACAAAACAACAAAGCATCTGATCTGGGAAAAGATGGCAGGCGAGGGAAAACATGCTGATCAAACCGA
ACGATTGTGGAAAGTGAAATCGCTGGCCGCTGGGCGGCTTCGGCGGGCCGACGATGGAGGTCGAGAACCA
AGCATCATCGCAACCGCTAATTGAGCCGAGTGGAAGCGACGAGCCGGTTGCTATTTTTCGACGGGATACA
GGAGCAAGTGCAGTCGAACCTTCTGAGTTGGCTGGGCATCGAGATAGCTCCGCTCTCGCTAACGAACAGC
GCTGCGGGCTCATGTAGATCAGCGGGGGCTACGGGCAGTCTGAACCATTGCGTCGAATTGAGCGGTTTCG
GCCGCGACGACGACGGTGCGTTTACAGGCGGCACGACGCACAGCCTCTGCAACGGCCTGACGCGCTGCGG
CGTGACCAGGACCGTCTAAGGCAGCTTGGGCAGTGGCGCGATCGGTCGCATATTCGTCATGTGCTCGGAA
CTGGTCGCGCACGCAACGTCGGGCAGCCGCAAGTTCTTCAGCCTCACGCGCTTCGTCGAGTGCGGCGGGC
CGATCCTCCAGACTGTTGTGGCTGGTGTGCCAGGCCAGCATCGTGCCCAACAAAGCGATGGGCCGCGCCG
GCACATCGGGCACCCAGTGACCGGTGCTCAACCAGTCGCGTACCAACGCCGTCAGGTCGGCCGGCGTCCA
ACCGGCGGCCGCGGGTGCGGCCNACATCGCCGCCCAGCTGTCGGCGGCATACGTGCGAACCC
